>Addgene plasmid #219016 | SFFV-HLX-Brd 34 | addgene full sequence | sequence record 448868 | Addgene NGS Result
ATTTATGCAGAGGCCGAGGCCGCCTCGGCCTCTGAGCTATTCCAGAAGTAGTGAGGAGGCTTTTTTGGAG
GCCTAGGGACGTACCCAATTCGCCCTATAGTGAGTCGTATTACGCGCGCTCACTGGCCGTCGTTTTACAA
CGTCGTGACTGGGAAAACCCTGGCGTTACCCAACTTAATCGCCTTGCAGCACATCCCCCTTTCGCCAGCT
GGCGTAATAGCGAAGAGGCCCGCACCGATCGCCCTTCCCAACAGTTGCGCAGCCTGAATGGCGAATGGG
[124 nt withheld, positions 280-403]
C
[91 nt withheld, positions 405-495]
A
[49 nt withheld, positions 497-545]
CCTTTGACGTTGGAGTCCACGTTCTTT
[37 nt withheld, positions 573-609]
ACCCTATCTCGGTCTATTCTTTTGATTTATAAGGGATTTTGCCGATTTCGGCCTATTGGTTAAAAAATGA
GCTGATTTAACAAAAATTTAACGCGAATTTTAACAAAATATTAACGCTTACAATTTAGGTGGCACTTTTC
GGGGAAATGTGCGCGGAACCCCTATTTGTTTATTTTTCTAAATACATTCAAATATGTATCCGCTCATGAG
ACAATAACCCTGATAAATGCTTCAATAATATTGAAAAAGGAAGAGTATGAGTATTCAACATTTCCGTGTC
GCCCTTATTCCCTTTTTTGCGGCATTTTGCCTTCCTGTTTTTGCTCACCCAGAAACGCTGGTGAAAGTAA
AAGATGCTGAAGATCAGTTGGGTGCACGAGTGGGTTACATCGAACTGGATCTCAACAGCGGTAAGATCCT
TGAGAGTTTTCGCCCCGAAGAACGTTTTCCAATGATGAGCACTTTTAAAGTTCTGCTATGTGGCGCGGTA
TTATCCCGTATTGACGCCGGGCAAGAGCAACTCGGTCGCCGCATACACTATTCTCAGAATGACTTGGTTG
AGTACTCACCAGTCACAGAAAAGCATCTTACGGATGGCATGACAGTAAGAGAATTATGCAGTGCTGCCAT
AACCATGAGTGATAACACTGCGGCCAACTTACTTCTGACAACGATCGGAGGACCGAAGGAGCTAACCGCT
TTTTTGCACAACATGGGGGATCATGTAACTCGCCTTGATCGTTGGGAACCGGAGCTGAATGAAGCCATAC
CAAACGACGAGCGTGACACCACGATGCCTGTAGCAATGGCAACAACGTTGCGCAAACTATTAACTGGCGA
ACTACTTACTCTAGCTTCCCGGCAACAATTAATAGACTGGATGGAGGCGGATAAAGTTGCAGGACCACTT
CTGCGCTCGGCCCTTCCGGCTGGCTGGTTTATTGCTGATAAATCTGGAGCCGGTGAGCGTGGGTCTCGCG
GTATCATTGCAGCACTGGGGCCAGATGGTAAGCCCTCCCGTATCGTAGTTATCTACACGACGGGGAGTCA
GGCAACTATGGATGAACGAAATAGACAGATCGCTGAGATAGGTGCCTCACTGATTAAGCATTGGTAACTG
TCAGACCAAGTTTACTCATATATACTTTAGATTGATTTAAAACTTCATTTTTAATTTAAAAGGATCTAGG
TGAAGATCCTTTTTGATAATCTCATGACCAAAATCCCTTAACGTGAGTTTTCGTTCCACTGAGCGTCAGA
CCCCGTAGAAAAGATCAAAGGATCTTCTTGAGATCCTTTTTTTCTGCGCGTAATCTGCTGCTTGCAAACA
AAAAAACCACCGCTACCAGCGGTGGTTTGTTTGCCGGATCAAGAGCTACCAACTCTTTTTCCGAAGGTAA
CTGGCTTCAGCAGAGCGCAGATACCAAATACTGTTCTTCTAGTGTAGCCGTAGTTAGGCCACCACTTCAA
GAACTCTGTAGCACCGCCTACATACCTCGCTCTGCTAATCCTGTTACCAGTGGCTGCTGCCAGTGGCGAT
AAGTCGTGTCTTACCGGGTTGGACTCAAGACGATAGTTACCGGATAAGGCGCAGCGGTCGGGCTGAACGG
GGGGTTCGTGCACACAGCCCAGCTTGGAGCGAACGACCTACACCGAACTGAGATACCTACAGCGTGAGCT
ATGAGAAAGCGCCACGCTTCCCGAAGGGAGAAAGGCGGACAGGTATCCGGTAAGCGGCAGGGTCGGAACA
GGAGAGCGCACGAGGGAGCTTCCAGGGGGAAACGCCTGGTATCTTTATAGTCCTGTCGGGTTTCGCCACC
TCTGACTTGAGCGTCGATTTTTGTGATGCTCGTCAGGGGGGCGGAGCCTATGGAAAAACGCCAGCAACGC
GGCCTTTTTACGGTTCCTGGCCTTTTGCTGGCCTTTTGCTCACATGTTCTTTCCTGCGTTATCCCCTGAT
TCTGTGGATAACCGTATTACCGCCTTTGAGTGAGCTGATACCGCTCGCCGCAGCCGAACGACCGAGCGCA
GCGAGTCAGTGAGCGAGGAAGCGGAAGAGCGCCCAATACGCAAACCGCCTCTCCCCGCGCGTTGGCCGAT
TCATTAATGCAGCTGGCACGACAGGTTTCCCGACTGGAAAGCGGGCAGTGAGCGCAACGCAATTAATGTG
AGTTAGCTCACTCATTAGGCACCCCAGGCTTTACACTTTATGCTTCCGGCTCGTATGTTGTGTGGAATTG
TGAGCGGATAACAATTTCACACAGGAAACAGCTATGACCATGATTACGCCAAGCGCGCAATTAACCCTCA
CTAAAGGGAACAAAAGCTGGAGCTGCAAGCTTAATGTAGTCTTATGCAATACTCTTGTAGTCTTGCAACA
TGGTAACGATGAGTTAGCAACATGCCTTACAAGGAGAGAAAAAGCACCGTGCATGCCGATTGGTGGAAGT
AAGGTGGTACGATCGTGCCTTATTAGGAAGGCAACAGACGGGTCTGACATGGATTGGACGAACCACTGAA
TTGCCGCATTGCAGAGATATTGTATTTAAGTGCCTAGCTCGATACATAAACGGGTCTCTCTGGTTAGACC
AGATCTGAGCCTGGGAGCTCTCTGGCTAACTAGGGAACCCACTGCTTAAGCCTCAATAAAGCTTGCCTTG
AGTGCTTCAAGTAGTGTGTGCCCGTCTGTTGTGTGACTCTGGTAACTAGAGATCCCTCAGACCCTTTTAG
TCAGTGTGGAAAATCTCTAGCAGTGGCGCCCGAACAGGGACTTGAAAGCGAAAGGGAAACCAGAGGAGCT
CTCTCGACGCAGGACTCGGCTTGCTGAAGCGCGCACGGCAAGAGGCGAGGGGCGGCGACTGGTGAGTACG
CCAAAAATTTTGACTAGCGGAGGCTAGAAGGAGAGAGATGGGTGCGAGAGCGTCAGTATTAAGCGGGGGA
GAATTAGATCGCGATGGGAAAAAATTCGGTTAAGGCCAGGGGGAAAGAAAAAATATAAATTAAAACATAT
AGTATGGGCAAGCAGGGAGCTAGAACGATTCGCAGTTAATCCTGGCCTGTTAGAAACATCAGAAGGCTGT
AGACAAATACTGGGACAGCTACAACCATCCCTTCAGACAGGATCAGAAGAACTTAGATCATTATATAATA
CAGTAGCAACCCTCTATTGTGTGCATCAAAGGATAGAGATAAAAGACACCAAGGAAGCTTTAGACAAGAT
AGAGGAAGAGCAAAACAAAAGTAAGACCACCGCACAGCAAGCGGCCGCTGATCTTCAGACCTGGAGGAGG
AGATATGAGGGACAATTGGAGAAGTGAATTATATAAATATAAAGTAGTAAAAATTGAACCATTAGGAGTA
GCACCCACCAAGGCAAAGAGAAGAGTGGTGCAGAGAGAAAAAAGAGCAGTGGGAATAGGAGCTTTGTTCC
TTGGGTTCTTGGGAGCAGCAGGAAGCACTATGGGCGCAGCGTCAATGACGCTGACGGTACAGGCCAGACA
ATTATTGTCTGGTATAGTGCAGCAGCAGAACAATTTGCTGAGGGCTATTGAGGCGCAACAGCATCTGTTG
CAACTCACAGTCTGGGGCATCAAGCAGCTCCAGGCAAGAATCCTGGCTGTGGAAAGATACCTAAAGGATC
AACAGCTCCTGGGGATTTGGGGTTGCTCTGGAAAACTCATTTGCACCACTGCTGTGCCTTGGAATGCTAG
TTGGAGTAATAAATCTCTGGAACAGATTTGGAATCACACGACCTGGATGGAGTGGGACAGAGAAATTAAC
AATTACACAAGCTTAATACACTCCTTAATTGAAGAATCGCAAAACCAGCAAGAAAAGAATGAACAAGAAT
TATTGGAATTAGATAAATGGGCAAGTTTGTGGAATTGGTTTAACATAACAAATTGGCTGTGGTATATAAA
ATTATTCATAATGATAGTAGGAGGCTTGGTAGGTTTAAGAATAGTTTTTGCTGTACTTTCTATAGTGAAT
AGAGTTAGGCAGGGATATTCACCATTATCGTTTCAGACCCACCTCCCAACCCCGAGGGGACCCGACAGGC
CCGAAGGAATAGAAGAAGAAGGTGGAGAGAGAGACAGAGACAGATCCATTCGATTAGTGAACGGATCTCG
ACGGTATCGGTTAACTTTTAAAAGAAAAGGGGGGATTGGGGGGTACAGTGCAGGGGAAAGAATAGTAGAC
ATAATAGCAACAGACATACAAACTAAAGAATTACAAAAACAAATTACAAAAATTCAAAATTTTATCGATC
ACGAGACTAGCCTCGAGCTGGCTGCAGTAACGCCATTTTGCAAGGCATGGAAAAATACCAAACCAAGAAT
AGAGAAGTTCAGATCAAGGGCGGGTACATGAAAATAGCTAACGTTGGGCCAAACAGGATATCTGCGGTGA
GCAGTTTCGGCCCCGGCCCGGGGCCAAGAACAGATGGTCACCGCAGTTTCGGCCCCGGCCCGAGGCCAAG
AACAGATGGTCCCCAGATATGGCCCAACCCTCAGCAGTTTCTTAAGACCCATCAGATGTTTCCAGGCTCC
CCCAAGGACCTGAAATGACCCTGCGCCTTATTTGAATTAACCAATCAGCCTGCTTCTCGCTTCTGTTCGC
GCGCTTCTGCTTCCCGAGCTCTATAAAAGAGCTCACAACCCCTCACTCGGCGCGCCAGTCCTCCGACAGA
CTGAGTCGGCCGGTCGAATCAAGCTTATCGATACCGTCGACGGATCCGCTAGCCCGCGGTTCGAAATGTT
CGCAGCCGGGCTGGCTCCCTTCTACGCCTCCAACTTCAGCCTCTGGTCGGCCGCTTACTGCTCCTCGGCC
GGCCCAGGCGGCTGCTCCTTCCCCTTGGACCCCGCCGCCGTCAAAAAGCCCTCCTTCTGCATCGCAGACA
TTCTGCACGCCGGCGTGGGGGATCTGGGGGCGGCCCCGGAGGGCCTGGCAGGGGCCTCGGCCGCCGCCCT
CACCGCGCACTTGGGCTCGGTTCACCCGCACGCCTCTTTCCAAGCGGCGGCCAGATCCCCGCTTCGACCC
ACCCCAGTGGTGGCGCCCTCCGAAGTCCCGGCTGGCTTCCCGCAGCGGCTGTCTCCGCTCTCAGCCGCCT
ACCACCACCATCACCCGCAACAACAACAGCAGCAGCAACAGCCGCAGCAGCAACAGCCTCCGCCTCCGCC
CCGGGCTGGCGCCCTGCAGCCCCCGGCCTCGGGGACGCGAGTGGTTCCGAACCCCCACCACAGTGGCTCT
GCCCCGGCCCCCTCCAGCAAAGACCTCAAATTTGGAATTGACCGCATTTTATCTGCAGAATTTGACCCAA
AAGTCAAAGAAGGCAACACGCTGAGAGATCTCACTTCCCTGCTAACCGGTGGGCGGCCCGCCGGGGTGCA
CCTCTCAGGCCTGCAGCCCTCGGCCGGCCAGTTCTTCGCATCTCTAGATCCCATTAACGAGGCTTCTGCA
ATCCTGAGTCCCTTAAACTCGAACCCAAGAAATTCAGTTCAGCATCAGTTCCAAGACACGTTTCCAGGTC
CCTATGCTGTGCTCACGAAGGACACCATGCCGCAGACGTACAAAAGGAAGCGTTCATGGTCGCGCGCTGT
GTTCTCCAACCTGCAGAGGAAAGGCCTGGAGAAAAGGTTTGAGATTCAGAAGTACGTGACCAAGCCGGAC
CGAAAGCAGCTGGCGGCGATGCTGGGCCTCACGGACGCACAGGTGAAGGTGTGGTTCCAGAACCGGCGGA
TGAAGTGGCGGCACTCCAAGGAGGCCCAGGCCCAAAAGGACAAGGACAAGGAGGCTGGCGAGAAGCCATC
AGGTGGAGCCCCGGCTGCGGATGGCGAGCAGGACGAGAGGAGCCCCAGCCGTTCTGAAGGCGAGGCTGAG
AGCGAGAGCAGCGACTCCGAGTCCCTGGACATGGCCCCCAGCGACACGGAGCGGACTGAGGGGAGTGAGC
GTTCTCTGCACCAAACAACAGTTATTAAGGCCCCGGTCACTGGCGCCCTCATTACCGCCAGCAGTGCTGG
GAGTGGTGGGAGCAGCGGCGGCGGCGGCAATAGTTTCAGCTTCAGCAGCGCCAGCAGTCTTAGTAGCAGC
AGCACCAGTGCGGGTTGCGCCAGCAGCCTTGGCGGCGGCGGCGCCTCGGAGCTTCTCCCTGCAACACAGC
CCACAGCCAGCAGCGCTCCCAAAAGCCCCGAGCCAGCCCAAGGCGCGCTTGGCTGCTTATAGACCGGTCG
GATCCCCCGGGCTGCAGGAATTCGAGCATCTTACCGCCATTTATTCCCATATTTGTTCTGTTTTTCTTGA
TTTGGGTATACATTTAAATGTTAATAAAACAAAATGGTGGGGCAATCATTTACATTTTTAGGGATATGTA
ATTACTAGTTCAGGTGTATTGCCACAAGACAAACATGTTAAGAAACTTTCCCGTTATTTACGCTCTGTTC
CTGTTAATCAACCTCTGGATTACAAAATTTGTGAAAGATTGACTGATATTCTTAACTATGTTGCTCCTTT
TACGCTGTGTGGATATGCTGCTTTAATGCCTCTGTATCATGCTATTGCTTCCCGTACGGCTTTCGTTTTC
TCCTCCTTGTATAAATCCTGGTTGCTGTCTCTTTATGAGGAGTTGTGGCCCGTTGTCCGTCAACGTGGCG
TGGTGTGCTCTGTGTTTGCTGACGCAACCCCCACTGGCTGGGGCATTGCCACCACCTGTCAACTCCTTTC
TGGGACTTTCGCTTTCCCCCTCCCGATCGCCACGGCAGAACTCATCGCCGCCTGCCTTGCCCGCTGCTGG
ACAGGGGCTAGGTTGCTGGGCACTGATAATTCCGTGGTGTTGTCGGGGAAGCTGACGTCCTTTGCAATTC
GATATCAAGCTGTACCTTCTAGATGTACAACCTTGTTAGCGCTTCTAGACCAATGACTTACAAGGCAGCT
GTAGATCTTAGCCACTTTTTAAAAGAAAAGGGGGGACTGGAAGGGCTAATTCACTCCCAACGAAGACAAG
ATCTGCTTTTTGCTTGTACTGGGTCTCTCTGGTTAGACCAGATCTGAGCCTGGGAGCTCTCTGGCTAACT
AGGGAACCCACTGCTTAAGCCTCAATAAAGCTTGCCTTGAGTGCTTCAAGTAGTGTGTGCCCGTCTGTTG
TGTGACTCTGGTAACTAGAGATCCCTCAGACCCTTTTAGTCAGTGTGGAAAATCTCTAGCAGTAGTAGTT
CATGTCATCTTATTATTCAGTATTTATAACTTGCAAAGAAATGAATATCAGAGAGTGAGAGGAACTTGTT
TATTGCAGCTTATAATGGTTACAAATAAAGCAATAGCATCACAAATTTCACAAATAAAGCATTTTTTTCA
CTGCATTCTAGTTGTGGTTTGTCCAAACTCATCAATGTATCTTATCATGTCTGGCTCTAGCTATCCCGCC
CCTAACTCCGCCCATCCCGCCCCTAACTCCGCCCAGTTCCGCCCATTCTCCGCCCCATGGCTGACTAATT
TTTTTT
Features (pLannotate 1.2.2; 29 found; start..end, strand, type, name):
     94..112     -  promoter       T7 promoter: promoter for bacteriophage T7 RNA polymerase
    120..275     +  CDS            lacZα (fragment): LacZα fragment of β-galactosidase; lacZ fragment
    280..708     +  rep_origin     f1 ori (sequence partly withheld): f1 bacteriophage origin of replication; arrow indicates direction of (+) strand synthesis
    761..865     +  promoter       AmpR promoter: bla
    866..1726    +  CDS            AmpR: β-lactamase; bla; confers resistance to ampicillin, carbenicillin, and related antibiotics
   1897..2485    +  rep_origin     ori: high-copy-number ColE1/pMB1/pBR322/pUC origin of replication
   2668..2760    +  CDS            lacI (fragment): lac repressor; lacI; The lac repressor binds to the lac operator to inhibit transcription in E. coli. This inhibition can be relieved by adding lactose or isopropyl-β-D-thiogalactopyranoside (IPTG).
   2773..2794    +  protein_bind   CAP binding site: CAP binding activates transcription in the presence of cAMP. E. coli catabolite activator protein
   2809..2839    +  promoter       lac promoter: promoter for the E. coli lac operon
   2847..2863    +  protein_bind   lac operator: The lac repressor binds to the lac operator to inhibit transcription in E. coli. This inhibition can be relieved by adding lactose or isopropyl-β-D-thiogalactopyranoside (IPTG). lac repressor encoded by lacI
   2908..2926    +  promoter       T3 promoter: promoter for bacteriophage T3 RNA polymerase
   2954..3180    +  promoter       RSV promoter: Rous sarcoma virus enhancer/promoter
   3181..3361    +  LTR            5' LTR (truncated): truncated 5' long terminal repeat (LTR) from HIV-1
   3408..3533    +  misc_feature   HIV-1 Ψ: packaging signal of human immunodeficiency virus type 1
   3517..3880    +  CDS            HIV-1 gag (fragment): gag protein from human immunodeficiency virus 1; gag
   4026..4259    +  misc_feature   RRE: The Rev response element (RRE) of HIV-1 allows for Rev-dependent mRNA export from the nucleus to the cytoplasm.
   4636..4736    +  CDS            Rev (fragment): human immunodeficiency virus 1 (HIV-1) Rev protein; rev; enhances nuclear export of unspliced and incompletely spliced viral mRNAs
   4755..4872    +  misc_feature   cPPT/CTS: central polypurine tract and central termination sequence of HIV-1
   4906..5307    +  promoter       SFFV promoter: spleen focus-forming virus long terminal repeat (LTR) promoter
   5317..5340    +  misc_feature   MCS (fragment): pBluescript multiple cloning site
   5365..6828    +  CDS            HLX: HLX_HUMAN - Also known as HLX1. Experimental evidence at protein level: Swiss-Prot protein existence level 1. Transcription factor required for TBX21/T-bet-dependent maturation of Th1 cells as well as maintenance of Th1-specific gene expression. Involved in embryogenesis and hematopoiesis (By similarity). From Homo sapiens (Human).
   6839..6864    +  misc_feature   MCS (fragment): pBluescript multiple cloning site
   6864..6923    +  CDS            S (fragment): HBSAG_WHV6 - Experimental evidence at transcript level: Swiss-Prot protein existence level 2. The middle envelope protein plays an important role in the budding of the virion. It is involved in the induction of budding in a nucleocapsid independent way. In this process the majority of envelope proteins bud to form subviral lipoprotein particles of 22 nm of diameter that do not contain a nucleocapsid (By similarity). From Woodchuck hepatitis B virus (isolate w64/pWS23) (WHV).
   7055..7458    +  misc_feature   WPRE: woodchuck hepatitis virus posttranscriptional regulatory element
   7516..7575    +  CDS            nef (fragment): NEF_HV1Z2 - Experimental evidence at protein level: Swiss-Prot protein existence level 1. Extracellular Nef protein targets CD4(+) T-lymphocytes for apoptosis by interacting with CXCR4 surface receptors. From Human immunodeficiency virus type 1 group M subtype D (isolate Z2/CDC-Z34) (HIV-1).
   7577..7810    +  LTR            3' LTR (ΔU3): self-inactivating 3' long terminal repeat (LTR) from HIV-1
   7882..8003    +  polyA_signal   SV40 poly(A) signal: SV40 polyadenylation signal
   8022..8043    +  rep_origin     SV40 ori (fragment): SV40 origin of replication
   8043..73      +  rep_origin     SV40 ori (across the origin): SV40 origin of replication
