[The description below was written by a language model from this plasmid's Addgene catalogue record and pLannotate feature annotations shown in this document.]
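Description:
SFFV-HLX-Brd 34 is a third-generation-style, self-inactivating HIV-1 lentiviral transfer plasmid built on the SFFV-MCS backbone and carrying the human homeobox transcription factor HLX together with a construct-specific DNA barcode. In bacteria it is maintained through a high-copy ColE1/pUC-type origin and selected with ampicillin via the β-lactamase gene. The backbone also retains an f1 origin, lac regulatory and lacZα remnants, T7 and T3 promoters, and SV40 origin fragments, which reflect its pBluescript-like ancestry.

The viral region begins with an RSV enhancer/promoter fused to a truncated 5' LTR, which drives Tat-independent production of genomic RNA in packaging cells. It is followed by the Ψ packaging signal with a partial gag sequence, the Rev response element for nuclear export of unspliced RNA, and the cPPT/CTS, which aids nuclear import of the reverse-transcribed genome. Downstream, the spleen focus-forming virus LTR promoter, which is known for strong activity in haematopoietic cells, drives the HLX open reading frame, inserted between retained cloning sites with no annotated tag or reporter. A WPRE after the coding sequence enhances transcript stability and expression. According to the depositor, the barcode sits after the WPRE in an XbaI site, though it is not separately annotated in the feature table. The cassette ends with a ΔU3 3' LTR and an SV40 polyadenylation signal. No mammalian selection marker is annotated.

The plasmid belongs to a barcoded transcription factor collection for combinatorial screening in immune cell reprogramming. The barcode's position within the transcribed region should allow the delivered factor to be identified by sequencing.
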