Addgene plasmid #219016: SFFV-HLX-Brd 34
Purpose: Transcription factor HLX with a specific barcode assigned.
Depositing lab: Filipe Pereira. Depositing organization: Center for Neuroscience and Cell Biology, University of Coimbra. Publication: A combinatorial transcription factor screening platform for immune cell reprogramming. Kurochkin I, Altman AR, Caiado I, Pertiga-Cabral D, Halitzki E, Minaeva M, Zimmermannova O, Henriques-Oliveira L, Klein D, Nair M, Oliveira D, Cajal LR, Knittel R, Feick C, Ringner M, Martin M, Cirovic B, Pires CF, Rosa FF, Sitnicka E, Theis FJ, Pereira CF. Cell Syst. 2026 Jan 21;17(1):101457. doi: 10.1016/j.cels.2025.101457. Epub 2026 Jan 14. PubMed 41539305.
Backbone
  Vector backbone: SFFV-MCS
  Backbone size w/o insert (bp): 6638
  Vector type: Lentiviral
Growth in bacteria
  Bacterial resistance: Ampicillin, 100 μg/mL
  Growth temperature: 37°C
  Growth strain: NEB Stable
  Copy number: High Copy
Gene/Insert
  Gene/Insert name: HLX
  Species: H. sapiens (human)
  Insert size (bp): 1467
  Entrez Gene: HLX (a.k.a. HB24, HLX1)
  Promoter: The spleen focus-forming virus (SFFV) promoter
  Cloning method: Restriction Enzyme; 5′ cloning site Bsp119I (not destroyed); 3′ cloning site BstHI (not destroyed)
Terms and licenses: Academic/Nonprofit Terms; Industry Terms: Not Available to Industry
Depositor comments: Barcode sequence cloned into XbaI restriction site. Design of plasmid is as follows: SFFV-[TF sequence]-WPRE-[Barcode sequence].
How to cite: SFFV-HLX-Brd 34 was a gift from Filipe Pereira (Addgene plasmid # 219016 ; http://n2t.net/addgene:219016 ; RRID:Addgene_219016)
