>Addgene plasmid #219016 | SFFV-HLX-Brd 34 | depositor partial sequence | sequence record 427528 | TF ORF
ATGTTCGCAGCCGGGCTGGCTCCCTTCTACGCCTCCAACTTCAGCCTCTGGTCGGCCGCTTACTGCTCCT
CGGCCGGCCCAGGCGGCTGCTCCTTCCCCTTGGACCCCGCCGCCGTCAAAAAGCCCTCCTTCTGCATCGC
AGACATTCTGCACGCCGGCGTGGGGGATCTGGGGGCGGCCCCGGAGGGCCTGGCAGGGGCCTCGGCCGCC
GCCCTCACCGCGCACTTGGGCTCGGTTCACCCGCACGCCTCTTTCCAAGCGGCGGCCAGATCCCCGCTTC
GACCCACCCCAGTGGTGGCGCCCTCCGAAGTCCCGGCTGGCTTCCCGCAGCGGCTGTCTCCGCTCTCAGC
CGCCTACCACCACCATCACCCGCAACAACAACAGCAGCAGCAACAGCCGCAGCAGCAACAGCCTCCGCCT
CCGCCCCGGGCTGGCGCCCTGCAGCCCCCGGCCTCGGGGACGCGAGTGGTTCCGAACCCCCACCACAGTG
GCTCTGCCCCGGCCCCCTCCAGCAAAGACCTCAAATTTGGAATTGACCGCATTTTATCTGCAGAATTTGA
CCCAAAAGTCAAAGAAGGCAACACGCTGAGAGATCTCACTTCCCTGCTAACCGGTGGGCGGCCCGCCGGG
GTGCACCTCTCAGGCCTGCAGCCCTCGGCCGGCCAGTTCTTCGCATCTCTAGATCCCATTAACGAGGCTT
CTGCAATCCTGAGTCCCTTAAACTCGAACCCAAGAAATTCAGTTCAGCATCAGTTCCAAGACACGTTTCC
AGGTCCCTATGCTGTGCTCACGAAGGACACCATGCCGCAGACGTACAAAAGGAAGCGTTCATGGTCGCGC
GCTGTGTTCTCCAACCTGCAGAGGAAAGGCCTGGAGAAAAGGTTTGAGATTCAGAAGTACGTGACCAAGC
CGGACCGAAAGCAGCTGGCGGCGATGCTGGGCCTCACGGACGCACAGGTGAAGGTGTGGTTCCAGAACCG
GCGGATGAAGTGGCGGCACTCCAAGGAGGCCCAGGCCCAAAAGGACAAGGACAAGGAGGCTGGCGAGAAG
CCATCAGGTGGAGCCCCGGCTGCGGATGGCGAGCAGGACGAGAGGAGCCCCAGCCGTTCTGAAGGCGAGG
CTGAGAGCGAGAGCAGCGACTCCGAGTCCCTGGACATGGCCCCCAGCGACACGGAGCGGACTGAGGGGAG
TGAGCGTTCTCTGCACCAAACAACAGTTATTAAGGCCCCGGTCACTGGCGCCCTCATTACCGCCAGCAGT
GCTGGGAGTGGTGGGAGCAGCGGCGGCGGCGGCAATAGTTTCAGCTTCAGCAGCGCCAGCAGTCTTAGTA
GCAGCAGCACCAGTGCGGGTTGCGCCAGCAGCCTTGGCGGCGGCGGCGCCTCGGAGCTTCTCCCTGCAAC
ACAGCCCACAGCCAGCAGCGCTCCCAAAAGCCCCGAGCCAGCCCAAGGCGCGCTTGGCTGCTTATAG
