>Addgene plasmid #219016 | SFFV-HLX-Brd 34 | depositor partial sequence | sequence record 427529 | Barcode sequence
TGTACAACCTTGTTAGCGCT
